>Addgene plasmid #32150 | LHP306 - Ub - no Lys | addgene partial sequence | sequence record 38132 | yCUP1pro-F 5'-CATATAGAAGTCATCGAAAT-3'
ATTCATTATGCAGATCTTCGTCAGAACGTTAACCGGTAGAACCATAACTCTAGAAGTTGAACCATCCGAT
ACCATCGAAAACGTTAGAGCTAGAATTCAAGACAGAGAAGGCATTCCACCTGATCAACAAAGATTGATCT
TTGCCGGTAGACAGCTCGAGGACGGTAGAACGCTGTCTGATTACAACATTCAGAGAGAGTCGACCTTACA
TCTTGTCTTAAGACTAAGAGGTGGTTGAGGTACCAAGATGGCCTTTGGTGGGTTGAAGAAGGAAAAAGAC
AGAAACGACTTAATTACCTACTTGAAAAAAGCCTGTGAGTAAACAGGCCCCTTTTCCTTTGTCGATATCA
TGTAATTAGTTATGTCACGCTTACATTCACGCCCTCCCCCCACATCCGCTCTAACCGAAAAGGAAGGAGT
TAGACAACCTGAAGTCTAGGTCCCTATTTATTTTTTTATAGTTATGTTAGTATTAAGAACGTTATTTATA
TTTCAAATTTTTCTTTTTTTTCTGTACAGACGCGTGTACGCATGTAACATTATACTGAAAACCTTGCTTG
AGAAGGTTTTGGGACGCTCGAAGGCTTTAATTTGCAAGCTTATCGCCTGATGCGGTATTTTCTCCTTACG
CATCTGTGCGGTATTTCACACCGCATAGGGTAATAACTGATATAATTAAATTGAAGCTCTAATTTGTGAG
TTTAGTATACATGCATTTACTTATAATACAGTTTTTTAGTTTTGCTGGCCGCATCTTCTCAAATATGCTT
CCCAGCCTGCTTTTCTGTAACGTTCACCCTCTACCTTAGCATCCCTTCCCTTTGCAAATAGTCCTCTTCC
AACAATAATAATGTC
