[The description below was written by a language model from this plasmid's Addgene catalogue record.]
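Description:
LHP306 - Ub - no Lys is a yeast expression plasmid built on the pTER62 backbone that produces a lysine-free mutant of ubiquitin in Saccharomyces cerevisiae. It is a shuttle vector. In E. coli it is maintained at high copy under ampicillin selection, while in yeast it replicates episomally from a 2µ origin, which typically gives multicopy maintenance, and is selected through the URA3 auxotrophic marker in ura3 hosts. The backbone was modified by removing its c-myc epitope tag, so the encoded ubiquitin is expressed untagged.

The payload is a ubiquitin coding sequence under control of the copper-inducible CUP1 promoter, allowing expression to be raised by adding copper to the medium. According to the depositor's notes, a BamHI–BglII ubiquitin fragment derived from YEp96 was cloned into pTER62 cut with the same enzymes, and both sites remain intact. All seven lysines of ubiquitin are substituted: K6R, K11R, K27R, K29R, K48R and K63R, with position 33 listed as K33A. The same note nevertheless summarises the changes as "all Lys changed to Arg", so the record is internally inconsistent on residue 33.

Because polyubiquitin chains are built by linking each new ubiquitin to a lysine of the previous one, a lysine-less ubiquitin can still be conjugated to substrates but cannot be extended into lysine-linked chains. This makes the construct useful for testing whether monoubiquitination alone is sufficient for a given process. The associated publication concerns the role of monoubiquitination in internalization of a G protein-coupled receptor. No feature table accompanies the record, so element positions and terminator details are not stated.
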