Addgene plasmid #32150: LHP306 - Ub - no Lys
Depositing lab: Linda Hicke. Depositing organization: Northwestern University. Publication: A function for monoubiquitination in the internalization of a G protein-coupled receptor. Terrell J, Shih S, Dunn R, Hicke L. Mol Cell. 1998 Jan;1(2):193-202. 10.1016/S1097-2765(00)80020-9 PubMed 9659916.
Backbone
  Vector backbone: pTER62
  Backbone manufacturer: Mike Ellison - University of Alberta
  Modifications to backbone: The c-myc epitope tag was removed
  Vector type: Yeast Expression
  Selectable markers: URA3
Growth in bacteria
  Bacterial resistance: Ampicillin, 100 μg/mL
  Growth temperature: 37°C
  Growth strain: DH5alpha
  Copy number: High Copy
Gene/Insert
  Cloning method: Restriction Enzyme; 5′ cloning site BamHI (not destroyed); 3′ cloning site BglII (not destroyed)
  Sequencing primers: 5′ CUP1 forward
Terms and licenses: Academic/Nonprofit Terms; Industry Terms: Not Available to Industry
Depositor comments: Ub-no Lys; CUP1-Ub K6R, K11R, K27R, K29R, K33A, K48R, K63R (all Lys Changed to Arg); BamHI-BglII UBI fragment from YEp96 (D. Ecker, U PENN) was cloned into pTER62 (Mike Ellison, University of Alberta) cut with BamHI and BglII. 2 µm S. cerevisiae origin
How to cite: LHP306 - Ub - no Lys was a gift from Linda Hicke (Addgene plasmid # 32150 ; http://n2t.net/addgene:32150 ; RRID:Addgene_32150)
